>Addgene plasmid #139731 | pCO488 | addgene full sequence | sequence record 292646 | Addgene NGS Result
CACCTGCAACGCCGGGGCGCGCCCTATGGAGTGGCAGACATACTGTCCCACAAATGAAGATGGAATCTGT
AAAAGAAAACGCGTGAAATAATGCGTCTGACAAAGGTTAGGTCGGCTGCCTTTAATCAATACCAAAGTGG
TCCCTACCACGATGGAAAAACTGTGCAGTCGGTTTGGCTTTTTCTGACGAACAAATAAGATTCGTGGCCG
ACAGGTGGGGGTCCACCATGTGAAGGCATCTTCAGACTCCAATAATGGAGCAATGACGTAAGGGCTTACG
AAATAAGTAAGGGTAGTTTGGGAAATGTCCACTCACCCGTCAGTCTATAAATACTTAGCCCCTCCCTCAT
TGTTAAGGGAGCAAAATCTCAGAGAGATAGTCCTAGAGAGAGAAAGAGAGCAAGTAGCCTAGAAGTAGTC
AAGGCGGCGAAGTATTCAGGCACGTGGCCAGGAAGAAGAAAAGCCAAGACGACGAAAACAGGTAAGAGCT
AAGCTTAATGAATAGTAGTAAAAACCCTCCATCCACTCTGTTAGATGTTTTTCTGGATACCGCTAGGAAC
CTTGATACAGCATCCAGAAATGTCCTGGAGTGCGGAGAACACAGGTGGAGTTACAGAGAGTTGGACACAG
TGTCATCCGCATTGGCCCAACACCTTCGATACACTGTGGGTCTTAGCCCCACTGTAGCCGTGATTAGCGA
GAATCACCCCTACATACTTGCATTAATGCTCGCCGTATGGAAACTCGGCGGAACGTTCGCACCGATAGAT
GTTCATTCCCCAGCCGAACTTGTTGCTGGAATGTTGAATATTGTAAGCCCGTCATGTCTTGTCATTCCTA
GCTCTGATGTGACAAATCAGACATTGGCATGCGATCTTAATATACCGGTTGTTGCATTCCACCCACATCA
AAGTACAATTCCCGAACTCAACAAGAAGTATCTCACAGATTCTCAGATCAGTCCTGACCTGCCCTTCCCC
GACCCTAATCGACCTGCTTTGTACTTATTCACGTCATCTGCAACGTCTAGGTCCAATTTGAAGTGCGTGC
CACTTACACACACATTCATATTGCGAAACTCCTTAAGTAAACGAGCATGGTGCAAAAGAATGAGGCCAGA
GACAGATTTTGATGGTATTAGGGTCCTGGGGTGGGCCCCCTGGAGCCATGTCCTCGCTCATATGCAGGAC
ATTGGCCCTCTTACATTATTGAATGCCGGGTGCTACGTATTTGCCACGACCCCATCTACCTACCCGACGG
AGCTGAAGGATGACCGTGATGTTATTAGTTGCGCCGCAAATGCCGTAATGTACAAAGGTGTTAAATCCTT
CGCATGCCTCCCATTCGTGCTTGGGGGACTCAAGGCTTTATGTGAGTCAGAGCCCAGTGTTAAGGCACAA
CTGCAAGTGGAGGAACGAGCCCAGCTTTTGAAGTCACTCCAACACATGAAAATCCTGGAATGCGGGGGGG
CAATGCTCGAAGTGAGTGTGGCAAGCTGGGCTATAGAGAATAGGATTCCTATATCTATTGGGATTGGTAT
GACAGAGACAGGCGGCGCTCTTTTCGCTGGGCCGGTCCAAGCAATTCAAACCGGCTTTAGCAGTGAAGAT
AAATTTATCGAGGACGCAACCTACTTGCTGGTCAAGGACGATTACGAGAGCCACGCAGAGGAGGACATAA
ACGAGGGCGAGTTAGTGGTAAAGTCCAGAATGTTACCTAGGGGTTATTTGGGCTATAACGACCCCTCTTT
CTCTGTTGACGATGCTGGTTGGGTTACTTTCAAAACTGGAGATCGATATTCAGTCACTCCTGACGGCAAA
TTCTCCTGGCTTGGTCGAAATACTGATTTCATTCAGATGACGAGTGGTGAGACTCTCGATCCCCGTCCGA
TTGAGTCCCTCCTTTGTGAGTCCAGCCTTATATCACGAGCCTGTGTCATCGGGGATAAGTTCCTGAACGG
ACCAGCCACAGCTGTATGCGCTATTATAGAACTCGAACCAACGACTGTTGAGAAAGGCCAGGCTCACAGC
AGGGATATTGCCCGAATCTTTGCCCCCATCAATCGAGATCTTCCTCCCCCGTTACGTATAGCATGGAGTC
ACGTACTTGTACTTCAGCCAAGCGAGAAAATACCGATGACGAAAAAGGGTACAATCTTCCGTAAGAAAAT
CGAACAGGTTTTCGGTTCCGCTTTAGGAGGCAGTAGCGGCGACAACTCACAAGCAACCACTGACGCTTCA
GTAGTTAGGAGGGATGAGTTGAGCAACACGGTCAAACATATCATAAGCAGAGTTTTGGGAGTCTCCGACG
ATGAACTCCTTTGGACACTGAGCTTTGCTGAGCTTGGCATGACGTCCGCTCTTGCTACTAGAATAGCAAA
TGAATTGAACGAAGTTCTGGTAGGTGTGAACCTCCCCATCAATGCATGCTACATTCATGTGGACCTGCCT
TCTTTGTCAAATGCCGTGTATGCAAAGTTAGCACACCTTAAACTCCCGGATAGGACGCCCGAGCCAAGGA
AGGCCCCAGTTGAAAATCCCGGTGGAAAGGAAATCGTAATAGTAGGTCAGGCTTTTAGGCTTCCGGGGAG
TATAAATGATGTCGCTTCTTTGAGGGACGCTTTTTTGGCTAGACAAGCATCCAGTATTATTACTGAAATA
CCGCCAGATAGATGGGACCACGCATCATTTTATCCAAAAGACATACGATTTAATAAAGCAGGGCTCGTCG
ACATCGCTAACTACGACCACAGTTTTTTCGGATTGACAGCCACGGAGGCACTGTACCTGTCACCAACGAT
GCGTTTGGCACTTGAAGTGTCCTTTGAAGCCTTGGAGAATGCTAATATACCCGTGTCCCAGTTAAAGGGC
TCTCAAACAGCTGTATATGTCGCAACCACCGACGACGGGTTTGAGACACTGCTGAATGCTGAGGCAGGAT
ATGATGCATACACACGATTCTATGGCACTGGTAGGGCCGCCTCTACGGCCAGTGGACGAATTAGTTATTT
ACTCGACGTACACGGCCCTTCAATTACCGTAGACACTGCTTGTTCAGGCGGTGCTGTTTGCATAGACCAG
GCCATAGACTACCTCCAATCCTCTAGCGCAGCTGATACCGCCATAATCTGCGCCAGCAACACTCACTGCT
GGCCAGGTTCCTTCATGTTTCTGAGTGCTCAAGGTATGGTAAGTTCCGGGGGGCGATGTGCAACTTTTAC
GACGGATGCCGACGGCTATGTACCCTCTGAAGGTGCTGTGGCATTTATCCTCAAAACCCGAGAAGCAGCT
ATGAGAGATAAAGATACTATCTTGGCAACTATCAAAGCAACGCAGATTAGTCATAATGGTCGTTCCCAAG
GTTTAGTCGCACCAAACGTCAATTCACAAGCTGATTTACACAGAAGCTTATTGCAGAAAGCTGGTTTGAG
TCCAGCCGACATTCACTTCATCGAAGCTCACGGGACAGGAACGTCACTCGGTGACCTTAGTGAAATACAA
GCAATTAATGATGCCTACACGTCATCTCAGCCTCGAACAGCCGGACCCTTAATAGTAAGCGCAAGTAAAA
CCGTCATTGGTCACACAGAGCCTGCTGGACCGTTGGTAGGCATGCTCTCAGTTCTCAACTCCTTTAAAGA
GGGCGCAGTTCCCGGCTTAGCTCACCTGACAGCAGATAACCTCAATCCGGCTTTAGACTGCTCCTCCGTC
CCTTTACTTATCCCCTACCAGCCTGTCCACTTGGCAGCTCCTAAGCCACACAGGGCTGCTGTGATGAGTT
ATGGCTTCTCCGGCACTCTTGGAGGTATAGTTCTTGAAGCACCGGATGAGGAAAGGCTTGAGGAAGAACC
ACCCAACGATAAGCCTATGTTATTTGTTGTTAGCGCCAAAACTCATACTGCATTGATTGAGTACCTTGGA
CGATACCTTGAATTTCTGCTCCAGGCCAATCCCCAAGACTTCTGCGATATCTGTTACACTAGCTGCGTTG
GACGTGAGCATTACAGGTACCGTTTTGCATGTGTGGCAAACGATATGGAAGATTTAATTGGCCAACTTCA
GAAGAGGCTTGGGTCTAAGGTTCCACCTAAACCGTCCTATAAAAGAGGAGCCCTCGCTTTTGCTTTCAGT
GGACAAGGGACCCAGTTTCGTGGAATGGCAACAGAATTGGCTAAGGCATATAGTGGTTTTCGTAAGATAG
TCAGTGATCTTGCTAAAAGAGCATCAGAACTGTCCGGCCATGCAATCGACAGGTTTCTGCTTGCATATGA
CATTGGGGCTGAGAATGTTGCACCGGATAGTGAAGCTGATCAAATCTGCATATTCGTTTACCAATGTAGT
GTTCTCAGATGGCTCCAAACAATGGGGATTCGTCCGTCAGCCGTGATCGGTCACAGCCTCGGTGAGATTA
GCGCATCCGTAGCTGCTGGAGCATTGTCCTTGGACTCTGCCCTTGACCTCGTAATAAGTAGAGCCAGGTT
ACTGAGGTCATCTACGAATGCCCCAGCTGGCATGGCAGCTATGTCTGCATCCCAGGATGAAGTAGTCGAA
CTCATAGGAAAGCTCGATTTAGATAAAGCTAATAGCCTCAGCGTGTCCGTAATAAACGGCCCCCAGAACA
CCGTTGTTTCAGGATCTTCTGCAGCAATAGAAAGTATCGTTGCTCTCGCAAAGGGACGAAAAATCAAGGC
CAGCGCACTCAACATTAACCAGGCATTCCATAGTCCTTACGTCGATTCTGCAGTACCCGGCTTACGAGCT
TGGAGTGAGAAACATATATCATCAGCTCGACCATTGCAAATCCCTTTGTACTCTACCCTCTTGGGCGCTC
AAGTTTCTGAGGGTCAAATGTTAAATCCCGATCACTGGGTAGACCATGCTAGGAAACCCGTTCAGTTCGC
ACAAGCAGCCACTATAATGAAGGAATCTTTCACCGGAGTAATAATCGATATTGGACCTCAAGTTGTAGCA
TGGTCCCTGCTCTTAAGCAATGGTCTTACTTCCGTGACCGCACTCGCCGCAAAGCGTGGCCGTTCACAGC
AAGTGGCCTTCCTCTCCGCCTTAGCTGATCTTTATCAGGACTACGGCGTCGTACCAGACTTTGTTGGACT
GTACGCACAACAGGAGGACGCTTCCAGACTGAAAAAGACCGATATCTTAACTTACCCCTTTCAGAGGGTT
CGACGTTACCCTTCCTTTATACCCTCTAGAAGGGCACCCACCCACGCTCATGTCCAAGACGAGGAAACTC
TGTCATCAGGATCATCAACTCCAACCTTAGAAAATACTGACCTGGACAGTGGGAAGGAATCTCTGATGGG
ACCAACAAGAGGGCTTTTGCGAGTCGATGATCTTAGGGACTCAATAGTCAGTTCAGTCAAAGATGTCCTG
GAATTGAAGAGTAACGAAGATCTGGACCTCAGCGAGTCCCTTAATGCTCTTGGCATGGACTCTATAATGT
TCGCTCAATTACGAAAAAGGATAGGGGAGGGCCTCGGCCTGTCCGTTCCAATGGTTTTTCTCAGCGATGC
CTTCAGTATTGGAGAAATGGTCAGTAACCTCGTGGAACAGGCCGAAGCTTCCGAGGACAATTGAGCTTAT
ATGAAGATGAAGATGAAATATTTGGTGTGTCAAATAAAAAGCTTGTGTGCTTAAGTTTGTGTTTTTTTCT
TGGCTTGTTGTGTTATGAATTTGTGGCTTTTTCTAATATTAAATGAATGTAAGATCACATTATAATGAAT
AAACAAATGTTTCTATAATCCATTGTGAATGTTTTGTTGGATCTCTTCTGCAGCATATAACTACTGTATG
TGCTATGGTATGGACTATGGAATATGATTAAAGATAAGCGCTGTTAGAGCTCTCCCACTAGCAGGTGATG
AAAAGCCTTAGGGTCAGGTGGCACTTTTCGGGGAAATGTGCGATGAACCCCTATTTGTTTATTTTTCTAA
ATACATTCAAATATGTATCCGCTAATGAGACAATAACCCTGATAAATGCTTCAATTATATTGAAAAAGGA
AGAGTATGAGTATCCAACATTTCCGTGTCGCCCTTATTCCCTTTTTTGCGGCCTTCTGCCTTCCTGTTTT
TGCTCACCCAGAAACGCTGGTGAAAGTAAAAGATGCTGAAGATCAGTTGGGTGCCCGAGTGGGTTACATT
GAACTGGATCTCAACAGCGGCAAAATCTTAGAGAGTTTTCGCCCCGAAGAACGCTTCCCAATGATGAGCA
CTTTCAAAGTTCTGCTATGTGGCGCGGTGTTATCCCGTATTGATGCTGGGCAAGAGCAACTCGGTCGCCG
CATACACTATTCTCAGAATGACTTGGTTGAGTATTCACCAGTCACAGAAAAGCATCTTACGGATGGCATG
ACAGTAAGAGAATTATGTAGTGCTGCCATAACCATGAGTGATAACACTGCGGCCAACTTACTTCTGACAA
CGATTGGAGGACCGAAGGAGCTAACCGCTTTTTTGCACAACATGGGGGATCATGTAACTCGCCTTGATCG
TTGGGAACCGGAGCTGAATGAAGCCATACCAAACGACGAGCGTGACACCACGATGCCTGTAGCAATGGCA
ACAACTCTCCGCAAACTATTAACTGGCGAACTACTTACTCTTGCTTCACGCCAGCAACTCATTGACTGGA
TGGAGGCGGACAAAGTTGCAGGACCACTTCTGCGCTCGGCACTTCCGGCTGGCTGGTTTATTGCTGATAA
ATCTGGAGCCGGTGAGCGTGGCTCTCGCGGTATCATTGCAGCACTGGGGCCAGATGGTAAGCCCTCCCGT
ATCGTAGTTATCTACACGACGGGGAGTCAGGCAACTATGGATGAACGAAATAGACAGATCGCTGAGATAG
GTGCCTCACTGATTAAGCATTGGTAACTGTCAGACGAAGGGAAATAAATAGTAGCCCGCCTGATGTGCGG
GCTTTTTTTTGGTGGTGGTTACCAGTGTCGCTTAGCTACCGTAGGTCCTCTTAGGCGGTCCGATTAGCGA
CATAGTCATCAATGCCTTGACGGCAAAATCCCTTAACGTGAGTTTTCGTTCCACTGAGCGTCAGACCCCG
TAGAAAAGATCAAAGGATCTTCTTGAGATCCTTTTTTTCTGCGCGTAATCTGCTGCTTGCAAACAAAAAA
ACCACCGCTACCAGCGGTGGTTTGTTTGCCGGATCAAGAGCTACTAACTCTTTTTCCGAAGGTAACTGGC
TTCAGCAGAGCGCAGATACCAAATACTGTTCTTCTAGTGTAGCCGTAGTTAGGCCACCACTTCAAGAACT
CTGTAGCACCGCCTACATACCTCGCTCTGCTAATCCTGTTACCAGTGGCTGCTGCCAGTGGCGATAAGTC
GTGTCTTACCGGGTTGGACTCAAGACGATAGTTACCGGATAAGGCGCAGCGGTCGGGCTGAACGGGGGGT
TCGTGCTCACAGCCCAGCTTGGAGCGAACGACCTACACCGAACTGAGATACCTACAGCGTGAGCTATGAG
AAAGCGCCACGCTTCCCGAAGGGAGAAAGGCGGACAGGTATCCGGTAAGCGGCAGGGTCGGAACAGGAGA
GCGCACGAGGGAGCTTCCAGGGGGAAACGCCTGGTATCTTTATAGTCCTGTCGGGTTTCGCCACCTCTGA
CTTGAGCGTCGATTTTTGTGATGCTCGTCAGGGGGGCGGAGCCTATGGAAAAACGCCAGCAACGCGGCCT
TTTTACGGTTCCTGGCCTTTTGCTGGCCTTTTGCTCACATGTTCTTTCCTGCGTTATCCCCTGATTCTGT
GGATAACCGTATTACCGCCTTTGAGTGAGCTGATACCGCTCGCCGCAGCCGAACGACCGAGCGCAGCGAG
TCAGTGAGCGAGGAAGCGGAAGAGCGCC
Features (pLannotate 1.2.2; 4 found; start..end, strand, type, name):
   5600..5848    +  terminator     HSP terminator: efficient transcription terminator from the Arabidopsis thaliana heat shock protein 18.2 gene (Nagaya et al., 2010)
   5925..6025    +  promoter       AmpR promoter: bla
   6026..6886    +  CDS            AmpR: β-lactamase; bla; confers resistance to ampicillin, carbenicillin, and related antibiotics
   7093..7681    +  rep_origin     ori: high-copy-number ColE1/pMB1/pBR322/pUC origin of replication
