[The description below was written by a language model from this plasmid's Addgene catalogue record and pLannotate feature annotations shown in this document.]
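Description:
pCO488 is a plant expression module plasmid built on the pMOD_C' backbone, carrying one component of the fungal bioluminescence pathway: hispidin synthase (Hisps) from the luminescent mushroom Neonothopanus nambi. The insert is recorded as CmYLCV:NnHisps:tHsp, meaning the coding sequence is driven by the Cestrum yellow leaf curling virus (CmYLCV) promoter, a strong constitutive plant promoter, and is followed by the HSP terminator from the Arabidopsis thaliana heat shock protein 18.2 gene, an efficient transcription terminator. The cassette was assembled through BsaI sites that were destroyed during cloning, consistent with Golden Gate-style assembly, and part of the plasmid was derived from synthesized DNA.

The plasmid is propagated in E. coli as a high-copy construct using a ColE1/pUC-type origin of replication, with selection by ampicillin through the β-lactamase gene (AmpR) under its own bla promoter. The automated feature table for the 7,868 nt sequence detects only four elements: the HSP terminator, the AmpR promoter and coding sequence, and the origin. The roughly 5.6 kb upstream of the terminator is unannotated, so the CmYLCV promoter and the Hisps open reading frame are known from the catalogue fields rather than from the annotation, presumably lying in that region.

As a module plasmid, pCO488 is an individual building block rather than a final delivery vector. It is meant to be combined with other modules encoding the remaining pathway enzymes to create customizable auto-luminescent luciferase-based reporters in plants, which produce light without externally supplied substrate. The record does not describe any plant selectable marker or T-DNA borders in this plasmid.
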