Addgene plasmid #139731: pCO488
Purpose: Module plasmid, individual component of Fungal Bioluminescent Pathway, Hisps
Depositing lab: Daniel Voytas. Depositing organization: University of Minnesota. Publication: Building customizable auto-luminescent luciferase-based reporters in plants. Khakhar A, Starker CG, Chamness JC, Lee N, Stokke S, Wang C, Swanson R, Rizvi F, Imaizumi T, Voytas DF. Elife. 2020 Mar 25;9. pii: 52786. doi: 10.7554/eLife.52786. PubMed 32209230.
Backbone
  Vector backbone: pMOD_C'
  Vector type: Plant Expression, Luciferase
Growth in bacteria
  Bacterial resistance: Ampicillin, 100 μg/mL
  Growth temperature: 37°C
  Growth strain: DH5alpha
  Copy number: High Copy
Gene/Insert
  Gene/Insert name: pMOD_C'_CmYLCV:NnHisps:tHsp
  Species: Neonothopanus nambi
  Promoter: CmYLCV
  Cloning method: Restriction Enzyme; 5′ cloning site BsaI (destroyed during cloning); 3′ cloning site BsaI (destroyed during cloning)
Resource information
  A portion of this plasmid was derived from a plasmid made by: synthesized
Terms and licenses: Academic/Nonprofit Terms; Industry Terms: Not Available to Industry
How to cite: pCO488 was a gift from Daniel Voytas (Addgene plasmid # 139731 ; http://n2t.net/addgene:139731 ; RRID:Addgene_139731)
